>Addgene plasmid | pICH87644 | analyzer sequence | sequence record 75031
AATGTGAGACCACGAAGTGGCTCTTCAGTGGACGAAAGGGCCTCGTGATACGCCTATTTTTATAGGTTAA
TGTCATGATAATAATGGTTTCTTAGACGTCAGGTGGCACTTTTCGGGGAAATGTGCGCGGAACCCCTATT
TGTTTATTTTTCTAAATACATTCAAATATGTATCCGCTCATGAGACAATAACCCTGATAAATGCTTCAAT
AATATTGAAAAAGGAAGAGTATGCGCTCACGCAACTGGTCCAGAACCTTGACCGAACGCAGCGGTGGTAA
CGGCGCAGTGGCGGTTTTCATGGCTTGTTATGACTGTTTTTTTGGGGTACAGTCTATGCCTCGGGCATCC
AAGCAGCAAGCGCGTTACGCCGTGGGTCGATGTTTGATGTTATGGAGCAGCAACGATGTTACGCAGCAGG
GCAGTCGCCCTAAAACAAAGTTAAACATCATGAGGGAAGCGGTGATCGCCGAAGTATCGACTCAACTATC
AGAGGTAGTTGGCGTCATCGAGCGCCATCTCGAACCGACGTTGCTGGCCGTACATTTGTACGGCTCCGCA
GTGGATGGCGGCCTGAAGCCACACAGCGATATTGATTTGCTGGTTACGGTGACCGTAAGGCTTGATGAAA
CAACGCGGCGAGCTTTGATCAACGACCTTTTGGAAACTTCGGCTTCCCCTGGAGAGAGCGAGATTCTCCG
CGCTGTAGAAGTCACCATTGTTGTGCACGACGACATCATTCCGTGGCGTTATCCAGCTAAGCGCGAACTG
CAATTTGGAGAATGGCAGCGCAATGACATTCTTGCAGGTATCTTCGAGCCAGCCACGATCGACATTGATC
TGGCTATCTTGCTGACAAAAGCAAGAGAACATAGCGTTGCCTTGGTAGGTCCAGCGGCGGAGGAACTCTT
TGATCCGGTTCCTGAACAGGATCTATTTGAGGCGCTAAATGAAACCTTAACGCTATGGAACTCGCCGCCC
GACTGGGCTGGCGATGAGCGAAATGTAGTGCTTACGTTGTCCCGCATTTGGTACAGCGCAGTAACCGGCA
AAATCGCGCCGAAGGATGTCGCTGCCGACTGGGCAATGGAGCGCCTGCCGGCCCAGTATCAGCCCGTCAT
ACTTGAAGCTAGACAGGCTTATCTTGGACAAGAAGAAGATCGCTTGGCCTCGCGCGCAGATCAGTTGGAA
GAATTTGTCCATTACGTAAAAGGCGAGATCACCAAGGTAGTCGGCAAATAACTGTCAGACCAAGTTTACT
CATATATACTTTAGATTGATTTAAAACTTCATTTTTAATTTAAAAGGATCTAGGTGAAGATCCTTTTTGA
TAATCTCATGACCAAAATCCCTTAACGTGAGTTTTCGTTCCACTGAGCGTCAGACCCCGTAGAAAAGATC
AAAGGATCTTCTTGAGATCCTTTTTTTCTGCGCGTAATCTGCTGCTTGCAAACAAAAAAACCACCGCTAC
CAGCGGTGGTTTGTTTGCCGGATCAAGAGCTACCAACTCTTTTTCCGAAGGTAACTGGCTTCAGCAGAGC
GCAGATACCAAATACTGTCCTTCTAGTGTAGCCGTAGTTAGGCCACCACTTCAAGAACTCTGTAGCACCG
CCTACATACCTCGCTCTGCTAATCCTGTTACCAGTGGCTGCTGCCAGTGGCGATAAGTCGTGTCTTACCG
GGTTGGACTCAAGACGATAGTTACCGGATAAGGCGCAGCGGTCGGGCTGAACGGGGGGTTCGTGCACACA
GCCCAGCTTGGAGCGAACGACCTACACCGAACTGAGATACCTACAGCGTGAGCTATGAGAAAGCGCCACG
CTTCCCGAAGGGAGAAAGGCGGACAGGTATCCGGTAAGCGGCAGGGTCGGAACAGGAGAGCGCACGAGGG
AGCTTCCAGGGGGAAACGCCTGGTATCTTTATAGTCCTGTCGGGTTTCGCCACCTCTGACTTGAGCGTCG
ATTTTTGTGATGCTCGTCAGGGGGGCGGAGCCTATGGAAAAACGCCAGCAACGCGGCCTTTTTACGGTTC
CTGGCCTTTTGCTGGCCTTTTGCTCACATGTTCTTTCCTGCGTTATCCCCTGATTCTGTGGATAACCGTA
TTACCGCCTTTGAGTGAGCTGATACCGCTCGCCGCAGCCGAACGACCGAGCGCAGCGAGTCAGTGAGCGA
GGAAGCGGAAGAGCGCCCAATACGCAAACCGCCTCTCCCCGCGCGTTGGCCGATTCATTAATCACTCTGT
GGTCTCAGGAGTCGACAAAATTTAGAACGAACTTAATTATGATCTCAAATACATTGATACATATCTCATC
TAGATCTAGGTTATCATTATGTAAGAAAGTTTTGACGAATATGGCACGACAAAATGGCTAGACTCGATGT
AATTGGTATCTCAACTCAACATTATACTTATACCAAACATTAGTTAGACAAAATTTAAACAACTATTTTT
TATGTATGCAAGAGTCAGCATATGTATAATTGATTCAGAATCGTTTTGACGAGTTCGGATGTAGTAGTAG
CCATTATTTAATGTACATACTAATCGTGAATAGTGAATATGATGAAACATTGTATCTTATTGTATAAATA
TCCATAAACACATCATGAAAGACACTTTCTTTCACGGTCTGAATTAATTATGATACAATTCTAATAGAAA
ACGAATTAAATTACGTTGAATTGTATGAAATCTAATTGAACAAGCCAACCACGACGACGACTAACGTTGC
CTGGATTGACTCGGTTTAAGTTAACCACTAAAAAAACGGAGCTGTCATGTAACACGCGGATCGAGCAGGT
CACAGTCATGAAGCCATCAAAGCAAAAGAACTAATCCAAGGGCTGAGATGATTAATTAGTTTAAAAATTA
GTTAACACGAGGGAAAAGGCTGTCTGACAGCCAGGTCACGTTATCTTTACCTGTGGTCGAAATGATTCGT
GTCTGTCGATTTTAATTATTTTTTTGAAAGGCCGAAAATAAAGTTGTAAGAGATAAACCCGCCTATATAA
ATTCATATATTTTCCTCTCCGCTTTGAATACTGTATTTTTACAACAATTACCAACAACAACAAACAACAA
ACAACATTACAATTACTATTTACAATTAC
Features (pLannotate 1.2.2; 7 found; start..end, strand, type, name):
    126..230     +  promoter       AmpR promoter: bla
    221..301     -  CDS            int (fragment): INT2_ECOLX - Protein inferred from homology: Swiss-Prot protein existence level 3. Putative integrase believed to be involved in the insertion of antibiotic resistance genes into plasmids and transposons. From Escherichia coli.
    387..443     +  CDS            GmR (fragment): gentamycin acetyltransferase; aacC1; confers resistance to gentamycin
    450..1238    +  CDS            aadA: S3AD_ECOLX - Experimental evidence at protein level: Swiss-Prot protein existence level 1. Mediates bacterial resistance to the antibiotics streptomycin and spectinomycin. From Escherichia coli.
   1412..2000    +  rep_origin     ori: high-copy-number ColE1/pMB1/pBR322/pUC origin of replication
   2183..2232    +  CDS            lacI (fragment): lac repressor; lacI; The lac repressor binds to the lac operator to inhibit transcription in E. coli. This inhibition can be relieved by adding lactose or isopropyl-β-D-thiogalactopyranoside (IPTG).
   3054..3109    +  misc_feature   TMV Ω: translational enhancer from the tobacco mosaic virus 5'-leader sequence (Gallie et al., 1988)
